Addgene plasmid #12956: DCT.VV.Orf268
Purpose: This plasmid was designed for screening purposes and may contain discrepancies relative to the current canonical GenBank version of the gene.
Depositing lab: Jack Bennink & Jon Yewdell. Depositing organization: National Institute of Allergy and Infectious Diseases (NIAID). Publication: Identification of poxvirus CD8+ T cell determinants to enable rational design and characterization of smallpox vaccines. Tscharke DC, Karupiah G, Zhou J, Palmore T, Irvine KR, Haeryfar SM, Williams S, Sidney J, Sette A, Bennink JR, Yewdell JW. J Exp Med. 2005 January 3; 201(1): 95–104. 10.1084/jem.20041912 PubMed 15623576.
Backbone
  Vector backbone: pcDNA 3.1D V5-His-TOPO
  Backbone manufacturer: Invitrogen
  Backbone size w/o insert (bp): 5514
  Vector type: Mammalian Expression
  Selectable markers: Neomycin (select with G418)
Growth in bacteria
  Bacterial resistance: Ampicillin, 100 μg/mL
  Growth temperature: 37°C
  Growth strain: DH5alpha
  Copy number: High Copy
Gene/Insert
  Gene/Insert name: VV.Orf268 (alt names: IMV membrane protein; VV_WR_134)
  Species: Vaccinia Virus
  Insert size (bp): 162
  Cloning method: Restriction Enzyme; 5′ cloning site BamHI (not destroyed); 3′ cloning site BamHI (not destroyed)
  Sequencing primers: 5′ Universal T7
Terms and licenses: Academic/Nonprofit Terms; Industry Terms: Not Available to Industry
Depositor comments: Please see the Vaccinia kit page ( https://www.addgene.org/vvorf/ ) for more information. The kit page contains the supplemental VVOrfData spreadsheet, which includes important information about this plasmid. The plasmid and insert names provided here relate only to this library. The name of the ORF (if present) in VACV strain Copenhagen and the name of the ORF (if annotated) in VACV strain WR sequence can be found in VVOrfData spreadsheet. Please note that the amino acid sequence given for each ORF in the spreadsheet may contain some errors. Additionally, changes from the expected sequence may be present in these plasmids. Please see Addgene's quality control sequence and sequencing notes in the VVOrfData spreadsheet before ordering this plasmid.
How to cite: DCT.VV.Orf268 was a gift from Jack Bennink & Jon Yewdell (Addgene plasmid # 12956 ; http://n2t.net/addgene:12956 ; RRID:Addgene_12956)
