[The description below was written by a language model from this plasmid's Addgene catalogue record.]
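Description:
DCT.VV.Orf268 is a mammalian expression plasmid built on the commercial pcDNA 3.1D V5-His-TOPO backbone (about 5.5 kb without insert) and carrying a short, 162 bp open reading frame from vaccinia virus. The insert is annotated as an IMV (intracellular mature virion) membrane protein, also designated VV_WR_134, and is flanked by BamHI sites that remain intact on both sides. The plasmid is maintained at high copy in E. coli under ampicillin selection, and it carries a neomycin resistance marker that allows G418 selection of transfected mammalian cells. No feature table accompanies the record, so the promoter and tags are not explicitly listed. Vectors of this backbone family generally drive the insert from the CMV immediate-early promoter, include an upstream T7 promoter (consistent with the T7 sequencing primer listed), and offer C-terminal V5 and His tags. Whether the ORF is in frame with those tags is not stated.

The construct belongs to a library of individually cloned vaccinia virus ORFs assembled for screening, and the associated work concerned identification of poxvirus CD8+ T cell determinants to support the design and characterization of smallpox vaccines. In such a setting, each ORF is expressed in mammalian cells so that its product can be tested for recognition by virus-specific T cells. The plasmid and insert names are specific to this library rather than standard vaccinia nomenclature. The depositors also caution that, as a screening reagent, the clone may differ from the canonical reference sequence, so it should be checked against the available quality-control sequence data before use.
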