>Addgene plasmid #12956 | DCT.VV.Orf268 | addgene partial sequence | sequence record 19339 | T7 5'-TAATACGACTCACTATAGGG-3'
ACCGAGCTCGGATCCAGTACCCTTCACCATGATAAGTAATTACGAGCCGTTGCTGCTGTTAGTTATAACA
TGCTGTGTACTACTATTTAATTTTACCATATCTTCGAAAACAAAAATAGATATTATTTTTGCAGTACAAA
CTATTGTTTTTATATGGTTTATATTCCACTTTGTTCATTCGGCGATTTAAGGATCAAGGGTCAAGACAAT
TCTGCAGATATCCAGCACAGTGGCGGCCGCTCGAGTCTAGAGGGCCCGCGGTTCGAAGGTAAGCCTATCC
CTAACCCTCTCCTCGGTCTCGATTCTACGCGTACCGGTCATCATCACCATCACCATTGAGTTTAAACCCG
CTGATCAGCCTCGACTGTGCCTTCTAGTTGCCAGCCATCTGTTGTTTGCCCCTCCCCCGTGCCTTCCTTG
ACCCTGGAAGGTGCCACTCCCACTGTCCTTTCCTAATAAAATGAGGAAATTGCATCGCATTGTCTGAGTA
GGTGTCATTCTATTCTGGGGGGTGGGGTGGGGCAGGACAGCAAGGGGGAGGATTGGGAAGACAATAGCAG
GCATGCTGGGGATGCGGTGGGCTCTATGGCTTCTGAGGCGGAAAGAACCAGCTGGGGCTCTAGGGGGTAT
CCCC
[68 nt withheld, positions 635-702]
TGCAGCGCCCTAGCGCCCGCTCCTTT
